Addgene plasmid #35359: pBbB7c-GFP
Depositing lab: Jay Keasling. Depositing organization: University of California, Berkeley. Publication: BglBrick vectors and datasheets: A synthetic biology platform for gene expression. Lee TS, Krupa RA, Zhang F, Hajimorad M, Holtz WJ, Prasad N, Lee SK, Keasling JD. J Biol Eng. 2011 Sep 20;5:12. 10.1186/1754-1611-5-12 PubMed 21933410.
Backbone
  Vector backbone: pBb
  Backbone size w/o insert (bp): 3923
  Vector type: Bacterial Expression, Synthetic Biology
Growth in bacteria
  Bacterial resistance: Chloramphenicol, 25 μg/mL
  Growth temperature: 37°C
  Growth strain: DH5alpha
  Copy number: Low Copy
Gene/Insert
  Gene/Insert name: GFP (alt name: JBEI Part ID: JPUB_000125)
  Species: Synthetic
  Insert size (bp): 717
  Promoter: T7
  Cloning method: Restriction Enzyme
  Sequencing primers: 5′ GFP-R; 3′ GFP-F
Terms and licenses: Academic/Nonprofit Terms; Industry Terms: Not Available to Industry
Depositor comments: JBEI Part ID: JPUB_000125; Origin: BBR1
How to cite: pBbB7c-GFP was a gift from Jay Keasling (Addgene plasmid # 35359 ; http://n2t.net/addgene:35359 ; RRID:Addgene_35359)
