[The description below was written by a language model from this plasmid's Addgene catalogue record and pLannotate feature annotations shown in this document.]
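Description:
pBbB7c-GFP is a bacterial expression plasmid from the BglBrick (pBb) synthetic biology vector series, a modular platform in which origin, promoter and resistance marker are interchangeable parts. In this member the origin is BBR1, the promoter is T7 and the marker is chloramphenicol resistance. The full sequence is 4,640 nt, consistent with a 3,923 bp backbone carrying a 717 bp GFP insert. Replication depends on the pBBR1 oriV together with its cognate pBBR1 Rep protein, both derived from a broad-host-range Bordetella bronchiseptica plasmid. The record lists the plasmid as low copy. Selection is provided by the cat gene (chloramphenicol acetyltransferase), driven by its own promoter and followed by a lambda t0 terminator.

The expression cassette consists of a T7 promoter immediately followed by a lac operator, then the GFP coding sequence (annotated as an Aequorea victoria-derived variant), and a tandem rrnB T1 and T7Te terminator pair that insulates the rest of the plasmid from read-through. A divergently oriented lacI gene with its native promoter supplies lac repressor, which binds the operator and keeps transcription off until IPTG or lactose is added. Because the promoter is recognised only by T7 RNA polymerase, expression requires a host that supplies that polymerase. A short tetracycline efflux gene fragment lies between lacI and the T7 promoter. It is only a partial sequence, most likely a remnant of the parental vector, and is not expected to confer resistance.

With GFP as the reporter, the plasmid serves as a characterisation and reference construct for this origin/promoter/marker combination. The reporter can presumably be exchanged for a gene of interest by restriction cloning, although the BglBrick sites themselves are not annotated in the feature table.
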