Features (pLannotate 1.2.2; 13 found; start..end, strand, type, name):
      8..1090    -  CDS            lacI: lac repressor; lacI; The lac repressor binds to the lac operator to inhibit transcription in E. coli. This inhibition can be relieved by adding lactose or isopropyl-β-D-thiogalactopyranoside (IPTG).
   1091..1168    -  promoter       lacI promoter: lacI
   1176..1455    -  CDS            TcR (fragment): tetracycline efflux protein; tet; confers resistance to tetracycline
   1481..1499    +  promoter       T7 promoter: promoter for bacteriophage T7 RNA polymerase
   1504..1520    +  protein_bind   lac operator: The lac repressor binds to the lac operator to inhibit transcription in E. coli. This inhibition can be relieved by adding lactose or isopropyl-β-D-thiogalactopyranoside (IPTG). lac repressor encoded by lacI
   1561..2274    +  CDS            &alpha;GFP: &alpha;GFP is a basic (constitutively fluorescent) long stokes shift fluorescent protein published in 1996, derived from Aequorea victoria.
   2310..2381    +  terminator     rrnB T1 terminator: transcription terminator T1 from the E. coli rrnB gene
   2397..2424    +  terminator     T7Te terminator: phage T7 early transcription terminator
   2491..3153    -  CDS            pBBR1 Rep: replication protein for the broad-host-range plasmid pBBR1 from Bordetella bronchiseptica
   3154..3727    -  rep_origin     pBBR1 oriV (fragment): replication origin of the broad-host-range plasmid pBBR1 from Bordetella bronchiseptica; requires the pBBR1 Rep protein for replication
   3740..3834    -  terminator     lambda t0 terminator: transcription terminator from phage lambda
   3858..4514    -  CDS            cat: CAT_ECOLX - Experimental evidence at protein level: Swiss-Prot protein existence level 1. This enzyme is an effector of chloramphenicol resistance in bacteria. From Escherichia coli. This protein is used as a marker in many commonly used cloning vectors, such as pACYC184.
   4515..4617    -  promoter       cat promoter: promoter of the E. coli cat gene encoding chloramphenicol acetyltransferase
>Addgene plasmid #35359 | pBbB7c-GFP | depositor full sequence | sequence record 43026 | pBbB7c-GFP sequence 4640 bps
GACGTCCTCACTGCCCGCTTTCCAGTCGGGAAACCTGTCGTGCCAGCTGCATTAATGAATCGGCCAACGC
GCGGGGAGAGGCGGTTTGCGTATTGGGCGCCAGGGTGGTTTTTCTTTTCACCAGTGAGACGGGCAACAGC
TGATTGCCCTTCACCGCCTGGCCCTGAGAGAGTTGCAGCAAGCGGTCCACGCTGGTTTGCCCCAGCAGGC
GAAAATCCTGTTTGATGGTGGTTAACGGCGGGATATAACATGAGCTGTCTTCGGTATCGTCGTATCCCAC
TACCGAGATGTCCGCACCAACGCGCAGCCCGGACTCGGTAATGGCGCGCATTGCGCCCAGCGCCATCTGA
TCGTTGGCAACCAGCATCGCAGTGGGAACGATGCCCTCATTCAGCATTTGCATGGTTTGTTGAAAACCGG
ACATGGCACTCCAGTCGCCTTCCCGTTCCGCTATCGGCTGAATTTGATTGCGAGTGAGATATTTATGCCA
GCCAGCCAGACGCAGACGCGCCGAGACAGAACTTAATGGGCCCGCTAACAGCGCGATTTGCTGGTGACCC
AATGCGACCAGATGCTCCACGCCCAGTCGCGTACCGTCTTCATGGGAGAAAATAATACTGTTGATGGGTG
TCTGGTCAGAGACATCAAGAAATAACGCCGGAACATTAGTGCAGGCAGCTTCCACAGCAATGGCATCCTG
GTCATCCAGCGGATAGTTAATGATCAGCCCACTGACGCGTTGCGCGAGAAGATTGTGCACCGCCGCTTTA
CAGGCTTCGACGCCGCTTCGTTCTACCATCGACACCACCACGCTGGCACCCAGTTGATCGGCGCGAGATT
TAATCGCCGCGACAATTTGCGACGGCGCGTGCAGGGCCAGACTGGAGGTGGCAACGCCAATCAGCAACGA
CTGTTTGCCCGCCAGTTGTTGTGCCACGCGGTTGGGAATGTAATTCAGCTCCGCCATCGCCGCTTCCACT
TTTTCCCGCGTTTTCGCAGAAACGTGGCTGGCCTGGTTCACCACGCGGGAAACGGTCTGATAAGAGACAC
CGGCATACTCTGCGACATCGTATAACGTTACTGGTTTCACATTCACCACCCTGAATTGACTCTCTTCCGG
GCGCTATCATGCCATACCGCGAAAGGTTTTGCGCCATTCGATGGTGTCCGGGATCTCGACGCTCTCCCTT
ATGCGACTCCTGCATTAGGAAGCAGCCCAGTAGTAGGTTGAGGCCGTTGAGCACCGCCGCCGCAAGGAAT
GGTGCATGCAAGGAGATGGCGCCCAACAGTCCCCCGGCCACGGGGCCTGCCACCATACCCACGCCGAAAC
AAGCGCTCATGAGCCCGAAGTGGCGAGCCCGATCTTCCCCATCGGTGATGTCGGCGATATAGGCGCCAGC
AACCGCACCTGTGGCGCCGGTGATGCCGGCCACGATGCGTCCGGCGTAGAGGATCGAGATCGATCTCGAT
CCCGCGAAATTAATACGACTCACTATAGGGGAATTGTGAGCGGATAACAATTTCAGAATTCAAAAGATCT
TTTAAGAAGGAGATATACATATGAGTAAAGGAGAAGAACTTTTCACTGGAGTTGTCCCAATTCTTGTTGA
ATTAGATGGTGATGTTAATGGGCACAAATTTTCTGTCAGTGGAGAGGGTGAAGGTGATGCAACATACGGA
AAACTTACCCTTAAATTTATTTGCACTACTGGAAAACTACCTGTTCCGTGGCCAACACTTGTCACTACTT
TCTCTTATGGTGTTCAATGCTTTTCCCGTTATCCGGATCACATGAAACGGCATGACTTTTTCAAGAGTGC
CATGCCCGAAGGTTATGTACAGGAACGCACTATATCTTTCAAAGATGACGGGAACTACAAGACGCGTGCT
GAAGTCAAGTTTGAAGGTGATACCCTTGTTAATCGTATCGAGTTAAAAGGTATTGATTTTAAAGAAGATG
GAAACATTCTCGGACACAAACTGGAGTACAACTATAACTCACACAATGTATACATCACGGCAGACAAACA
AAAGAATGGAATCAAAGCTAACTTCAAAATTCGCCACAACATTGAAGATGGCTCCGTTCAACTAGCAGAC
CATTATCAACAAAATACTCCAATTGGCGATGGCCCTGTCCTTTTACCAGACAACCATTACCTGTCCACAC
AATCTGCCCTTTCGAAAGATCCCAACGAAAAGCGTGACCACATGGTCCTTCTTGAGTTTGTAACTGCTGC
TGGGATTACACATGGCATGGATGAGCTCTACAAATAAGGATCCAAACTCGAGTAAGGATCTCCAGGCATC
AAATAAAACGAAAGGCTCAGTCGAAAGACTGGGCCTTTCGTTTTATCTGTTGTTTGTCGGTGAACGCTCT
CTACTAGAGTCACACTGGCTCACCTTCGGGTGGGCCTTTCTGCGTTTATACCTAGGCTACAGCCGATAGT
CTGGAACAGCGCACTTACGGGTTGCTGCGCAACCCAAGTGCTACCGGCGCGGCAGCGTGACCCGTGTCGG
CGGCTCCAACGGCTCGCCATCGTCCAGAAAACACGGCTCATCGGGCATCGGCAGGCGCTGCTGCCCGCGC
CGTTCCCATTCCTCCGTTTCGGTCAAGGCTGGCAGGTCTGGTTCCATGCCCGGAATGCCGGGCTGGCTGG
GCGGCTCCTCGCCGGGGCCGGTCGGTAGTTGCTGCTCGCCCGGATACAGGGTCGGGATGCGGCGCAGGTC
GCCATGCCCCAACAGCGATTCGTCCTGGTCGTCGTGATCAACCACCACGGCGGCACTGAACACCGACAGG
CGCAACTGGTCGCGGGGCTGGCCCCACGCCACGCGGTCATTGACCACGTAGGCCAACACGGTGCCGGGGC
CGTTGAGCTTCACGACGGAGATCCAGCGCTCGGCCACCAAGTCCTTGACTGCGTATTGGACCGTCCGCAA
AGAACGTCCGATGAGCTTGGAAAGTGTCTTCTGGCTGACCACCACGGCGTTCTGGTGGCCCATCTGCGCC
ACGAGGTGATGCAGCAGCATTGCCGCCGTGGGTTTCCTCGCAATAAGCCCGGCCCACGCCTCATGCGCTT
TGCGTTCCGTTTGCACCCAGTGACCGGGCTTGTTCTTGGCTTGAATGCCGATTTCTCTGGACTGCGTGGC
CATGCTTATCTCCATGCGGTAGGGGTGCCGCACGGTTGCGGCACCATGCGCAATCAGCTGCAACTTTTCG
GCAGCGCGACAACAATTATGCGTTGCGTAAAAGTGGCAGTCAATTACAGATTTTCTTTAACCTACGCAAT
GAGCTATTGCGGGGGGTGCCGCAATGAGCTGTTGCGTACCCCCCTTTTTTAAGTTGTTGATTTTTAAGTC
TTTCGCATTTCGCCCTATATCTAGTTCTTTGGTGCCCAAAGAAGGGCACCCCTGCGGGGTTCCCCCACGC
CTTCGGCGCGGCTCCCCCTCCGGCAAAAAGTGGCCCCTCCGGGGCTTGTTGATCGACTGCGCGGCCTTCG
GCCTTGCCCAAGGTGGCGCTGCCCCCTTGGAACCCCCGCACTCGCCGCCGTGAGGCTCGGGGGGCAGGCG
GGCGGGCTTCGCCCTTCGACTGCCCCCACTCGCATAGGCTTGGGTCGTTCCAGGCGCGTCAAGGCCAAGC
CGCTGCGCGGTCGCTGCGCGAGCCTTGACCCGCCTTCCACTTGGTGTCCAACCGGCAAGCGAAGCGCGCA
GGCCGCAGGCCGGAGGCACTAGTGCTTGGATTCTCACCAATAAAAAACGCCCGGCGGCAACCGAGCGTTC
TGAACAAATCCAGATGGAGTTCTGAGGTCATTACTGGATCTATCAACAGGAGTCCAAGCGAGCTCGATAT
CAAATTACGCCCCGCCCTGCCACTCATCGCAGTACTGTTGTAATTCATTAAGCATTCTGCCGACATGGAA
GCCATCACAAACGGCATGATGAACCTGAATCGCCAGCGGCATCAGCACCTTGTCGCCTTGCGTATAATAT
TTGCCCATGGTGAAAACGGGGGCGAAGAAGTTGTCCATATTGGCCACGTTTAAATCAAAACTGGTGAAAC
TCACCCAGGGATTGGCTGAGACGAAAAACATATTCTCAATAAACCCTTTAGGGAAATAGGCCAGGTTTTC
ACCGTAACACGCCACATCTTGCGAATATATGTGTAGAAACTGCCGGAAATCGTCGTGGTATTCACTCCAG
AGCGATGAAAACGTTTCAGTTTGCTCATGGAAAACGGTGTAACAAGGGTGAACACTATCCCATATCACCA
GCTCACCGTCTTTCATTGCCATACGAAATTCCGGATGAGCATTCATCAGGCGGGCAAGAATGTGAATAAA
GGCCGGATAAAACTTGTGCTTATTTTTCTTTACGGTCTTTAAAAAGGCCGTAATATCCAGCTGAACGGTC
TGGTTATAGGTACATTGAGCAACTGACTGAAATGCCTCAAAATGTTCTTTACGATGCCATTGGGATATAT
CAACGGTGGTATATCCAGTGATTTTTTTCTCCATTTTAGCTTCCTTAGCTCCTGAAAATCTCGATAACTC
AAAAAATACGCCCGGTAGTGATCTTATTTCATTATGGTGAAAGTTGGAACCTCTTACGTGCCGATCAACG
TCTCATTTTCGCCAGATATC
