>Addgene plasmid #35359 | pBbB7c-GFP | addgene partial sequence | sequence record 43719 | GFP-F
AGCTCTACAAATAAGGATCCAAACTCGAGTAAGGATCTCCAGGCATCAAATAAAACGAAAGGCTCAGTCG
AAAGACTGGGCCTTTCGTTTTATCTGTTGTTTGTCGGTGAACGCTCTCTACTAGAGTCACACTGGCTCAC
CTTCGGGTGGGCCTTTCTGCGTTTATACCTAGGCTACAGCCGATAGTCTGGAACAGCGCACTTACGGGTT
GCTGCGCAACCCAAGTGCTACCGGCGCGGCAGCGTGACCCGTGTCGGCGGCTCCAACGGCTCGCCATCGT
CCAGAAAACACGGCTCATCGGGCATCGGCAGGCGCTGCTGCCCGCGCCGTTCCCATTCCTCCGTTTCGGT
CAAGGCTGGCAGGTCTGGTTCCATGCCCGGAATGCCGGGCTGGCTGGGCGGCTCCTCGCCGGGGCCGGTC
GGTAGTTGCTGCTCGCCCGGATACAGGGTCGGGATGCGGCGCAGGTCGCCATGCCCCAACAGCGATTCGT
CCTGGTCGTCGTGATCAACCACCACGGCGGCACTGAACACCGACAGGCGCAACTGGTCGCGGGGCTGGCC
CCACGCCACGCGGTCATTGACCACGTAGGCCAACACGGTGCCGGGGCCGTTGAGCTTCACGACGGAGATC
CAGCGCTCGGCCACCAAGTCCTTGACTGCGTATTGGACCGTCCGCAAAGAACGTCCGATGAGCTTGGAAA
GTGTCTTCTGGCTGACCACCACGGCGTTCTGGTGGCCCATCTGCGCCACGAGGTGATGCAGCAGCATTGC
CGCCGTGGGTTTCCTCGCAATAAGCCCGGCCCACGCCTCATGCGCTTTGCGTTCCGTTTGCAC
