>Addgene plasmid #35359 | pBbB7c-GFP | addgene partial sequence | sequence record 43720 | GFP-R 5'-CCATCTAATTCAACAAGAATTGGGACAAC-3'
ATGTATATCTCCTTCTTAAAAGATCTTTTGAATTCTGAAATTGTTATCCGCTCACAATTCCCCTATAGTG
AGTCGTATTAATTTCGCGGGATCGAGATCGATCTCGATCCTCTACGCCGGACGCATCGTGGCCGGCATCA
CCGGCGCCACAGGTGCGGTTGCTGGCGCCTATATCGCCGACATCACCGATGGGGAAGATCGGGCTCGCCA
CTTCGGGCTCATGAGCGCTTGTTTCGGCGTGGGTATGGTGGCAGGCCCCGTGGCCGGGGGACTGTTGGGC
GCCATCTCCTTGCATGCACCATTCCTTGCGGCGGCGGTGCTCAACGGCCTCAACCTACTACTGGGCTGCT
TCCTAATGCAGGAGTCGCATAAGGGAGAGCGTCGAGATCCCGGACACCATCGAATGGCGCAAAACCTTTC
GCGGTATGGCATGATAGCGCCCGGAAGAGAGTCAATTCAGGGTGGTGAATGTGAAACCAGTAACGTTATA
CGATGTCGCAGAGTATGCCGGTGTCTCTTATCAGACCGTTTCCCGCGTGGTGAACCAGGCCAGCCACGTT
TCTGCGAAAACGCGGGAAAAAGTGGAAGCGGCGATGGCGGAGCTGAATTACATTCCCAACCGCGTGGCAC
AACAACTGGCGGGCAAACAGTCGTTGCTGATTGGCGTTGCCACCTCCAGTCTGGCCCTGCACGCGCCGTC
GCAAATTGTCGCGGCGATTAAATCTCGCGCCGATCAACTGGGTGCCAGCGTGGTGGTGTCGATGGTAGAA
CGAAGCGGCG
